>Addgene plasmid #82767 | pDONR223_PIK3R3_p.P127L | addgene full sequence | sequence record 161841 | Addgene NGS result
CTTTCCTGCGTTATCCCCTGATTCTGTGGATAACCGTATTACCGCCTTTGAGTGAGCTGATACCGCTCGC
CGCAGCCGAACGACCGAGCGCAGCGAGTCAGTGAGCGAGGAAGCGGAAGAGCGCCCAATACGCAAACCGC
CTCTCCCCGCGCGTTGGCCGATTCATTAATGCAGCTGGCACGACAGGTTTCCCGACTGGAAAGCGGGCAG
TGAGCGCAACGCAATTAATACGCGTACCGCTAGCCAGGAAGAGTTTGTAGAAACGCAAAAAGGCCATCCG
TCAGGATGGCCTTCTGCTTAGTTTGATGCCTGGCAGTTTATGGCGGGCGTCCTGCCCGCCACCCTCCGGG
CCGTTGCTTCACAACGTTCAAATCCGCTCCCGGCGGATTTGTCCTACTCAGGAGAGCGTTCACCGACAAA
CAACAGATAAAACGAAAGGCCCAGTCTTCCGACTGAGCCTTTCGTTTTATTTGATGCCTGGCAGTTCCCT
ACTCTCGCGTTAACGCTAGCATGGATGTTTTCCCAGTCACGACGTTGTAAAACGACGGCCAGTCTTAAGC
TCGGGCCCCAAATAATGATTTTATTTTGACTGATAGTGACCTGTTCGTTGCAACAAATTGATGAGCAATG
CTTTTTTATAATGCCAACTTTGTACAAAAAAGTTGGCATGTACAATACGGTGTGGAGTATGGACCGCGAT
GACGCAGACTGGAGGGAGGTGATGATGCCCTATTCGACAGAACTGATATTTTATATTGAAATGGATCCTC
CAGCTCTTCCACCAAAGCCACCTAAGCCAATGACTTCAGCAGTTCCAAATGGAATGAAGGACAGTTCTGT
TTCTCTTCAGGATGCAGAATGGTACTGGGGGGATATTTCAAGGGAGGAGGTAAATGACAAATTGCGGGAT
ATGCCAGATGGGACCTTCTTGGTCCGAGATGCCTCAACAAAAATGCAGGGAGATTATACTTTGACTTTGC
GGAAGGGAGGCAATAATAAGTTAATAAAGATCTATCACCGGGATGGTAAATATGGCTTTTCTGATCTTCT
GACATTTAATTCCGTGGTGGAGCTCATTAACCACTATCACCATGAATCTCTTGCTCAGTACAATCCCAAA
CTTGATGTGAAGCTGATGTACCCAGTGTCCAGATACCAACAGGATCAGTTGGTAAAAGAAGATAATATTG
ATGCAGTAGGTAAAAAACTGCAAGAATACCACTCTCAGTATCAGGAGAAGAGTAAAGAGTATGATAGGCT
GTATGAAGAATATACTAGAACATCCCAGGAAATACAGATGAAGAGGACTGCAATAGAAGCTTTTAATGAA
ACAATTAAAATATTTGAAGAGCAGTGTCACACACAAGAACAACATAGCAAAGAATATATTGAGCGATTTC
GCAGAGAGGGGAATGAAAAGGAGATTGAACGAATTATGATGAATTATGATAAATTGAAATCACGTCTGGG
TGAGATTCATGATAGCAAAATGCGTCTAGAGCAGGATTTGAAGAATCAAGCTTTGGACAACCGAGAAATA
GATAAAAAAATGAATAGCATCAAACCTGACCTGATCCAGCTGCGAAAGATCCGAGATCAACACCTTGTAT
GGCTCAATCACAAAGGAGTGAGACAGAAACGCCTGAATGTCTGGCTGGGAATTAAGAATGAGGATGCTGC
TGAGAACTATTTTATCAATGAGGAAGATGAAAACCTGCCCCATTATGATGAGAAAACCTGGTTTGTTGAG
GATATCAATCGAGTACAAGCAGAGGACTTGCTTTATGGGAAACCTGATGGTGCATTCTTAATTCGTGAGA
GTAGCAAGAAAGGATGCTATGCTTGCTCTGTGGTGGCCGATGGGGAAGTGAAGCACTGTGTGATCTACAG
CACTGCTCGGGGCTATGGCTTTGCAGAGCCCTACAACCTGTACAGCTCTCTGAAGGAGCTAGTGCTCCAT
TACCAGCAGACATCCTTGGTTCAGCACAACGACTCCCTCAACGTCAGGCTTGCCTACCCTGTTCATGCAC
AGATGCCCTCGCTTTGCAGATGATTGCCAACTTTCTTGTACAAAGTTGGCATTATAAGAAAGCATTGCTT
ATCAATTTGTTGCAACGAACAGGTCACTATCAGTCAAAATAAAATCATTATTTGCCATCCAGCTGATATC
CCCTATAGTGAGTCGTATTACATGGTCATAGCTGTTTCCTGGCAGCTCTGGCCCGTGTCTCAAAATCTCT
GATGTTACATTGCACAAGATAAAAATATATCATCATGCCTCCTCTAGACCAGCCAGGACAGAAATGCCTC
GACTTCGCTGCTACCCAAGGTTGCCGGGTGACGCACACCGTGGAAACGGATGAAGGCACGAACCCAGTGG
ACATAAGCCTGTTCGGTTCGTAAGCTGTAATGCAAGTAGCGTATGCGCTCACGCAACTGGTCCAGAACCT
TGACCGAACGCAGCGGTGGTAACGGCGCAGTGGCGGTTTTCATGGCTTGTTATGACTGTTTTTTTGGGGT
ACAGTCTATGCCTCGGGCATCCAAGCAGCAAGCGCGTTACGCCGTGGGTCGATGTTTGATGTTATGGAGC
AGCAACGATGTTACGCAGCAGGGCAGTCGCCCTAAAACAAAGTTAAACATTATGAGGGAAGCGGTGATCG
CCGAAGTATCGACTCAACTATCAGAGGTAGTTGGCGTCATCGAGCGCCATCTCGAACCGACGTTGCTGGC
CGTACATTTGTACGGCTCCGCAGTGGATGGCGGCCTGAAGCCACACAGTGATATTGATTTGCTGGTTACG
GTGACCGTAAGGCTTGATGAAACAACGCGGCGAGCTTTGATCAACGACCTTTTGGAAACTTCGGCTTCCC
CTGGAGAGAGCGAGATTCTCCGCGCTGTAGAAGTCACCATTGTTGTGCACGACGACATCATTCCGTGGCG
TTATCCAGCTAAGCGCGAACTGCAATTTGGAGAATGGCAGCGCAATGACATTCTTGCAGGTATCTTCGAG
CCAGCCACGATCGACATTGATCTGGCTATCTTGCTGACAAAAGCAAGAGAACATAGCGTTGCCTTGGTAG
GTCCAGCGGCGGAGGAACTCTTTGATCCGGTTCCTGAACAGGATCTATTTGAGGCGCTAAATGAAACCTT
AACGCTATGGAACTCGCCGCCCGACTGGGCTGGCGATGAGCGAAATGTAGTGCTTACGTTGTCCCGCATT
TGGTACAGCGCAGTAACCGGCAAAATCGCGCCGAAGGATGTCGCTGCCGACTGGGCAATGGAGCGCCTGC
CGGCCCAGTATCAGCCCGTCATACTTGAAGCTAGACAGGCTTATCTTGGACAAGAAGAAGATCGCTTGGC
CTCGCGCGCAGATCAGTTGGAAGAATTTGTCCACTACGTGAAAGGCGAGATCACCAAGGTAGTCGGCAAA
TAACCCTCGAGCCACCCATGACCAAAATCCCTTAACGTGAGTTACGCGTCGTTCCACTGAGCGTCAGACC
CCGTAGAAAAGATCAAAGGATCTTCTTGAGATCCTTTTTTTCTGCGCGTAATCTGCTGCTTGCAAACAAA
AAAACCACCGCTACCAGCGGTGGTTTGTTTGCCGGATCAAGAGCTACCAACTCTTTTTCCGAAGGTAACT
GGCTTCAGCAGAGCGCAGATACCAAATACTGTTCTTCTAGTGTAGCCGTAGTTAGGCCACCACTTCAAGA
ACTCTGTAGCACCGCCTACATACCTCGCTCTGCTAATCCTGTTACCAGTGGCTGCTGCCAGTGGCGATAA
GTCGTGTCTTACCGGGTTGGACTCAAGACGATAGTTACCGGATAAGGCGCAGCGGTCGGGCTGAACGGGG
GGTTCGTGCACACAGCCCAGCTTGGAGCGAACGACCTACACCGAACTGAGATACCTACAGCGTGAGCTAT
GAGAAAGCGCCACGCTTCCCGAAGGGAGAAAGGCGGACAGGTATCCGGTAAGCGGCAGGGTCGGAACAGG
AGAGCGCACGAGGGAGCTTCCAGGGGGAAACGCCTGGTATCTTTATAGTCCTGTCGGGTTTCGCCACCTC
TGACTTGAGCGTCGATTTTTGTGATGCTCGTCAGGGGGGCGGAGCCTATGGAAAAACGCCAGCAACGCGG
CCTTTTTACGGTTCCTGGCCTTTTGCTGGCCTTTTGCTCACATGTT
Features (pLannotate 1.2.2; 12 found; start..end, strand, type, name):
    121..213     +  CDS            lacI (fragment): lac repressor; lacI; The lac repressor binds to the lac operator to inhibit transcription in E. coli. This inhibition can be relieved by adding lactose or isopropyl-β-D-thiogalactopyranoside (IPTG).
    268..295     -  terminator     rrnB T2 terminator: transcription terminator T2 from the E. coli rrnB gene
    427..470     +  terminator     rrnB T1 terminator: Escherichia coli rrnB; transcription terminator T1 from the E. coli rrnB gene
    517..553     -  CDS            lacZα (fragment): LacZα fragment of β-galactosidase; lacZ fragment
    570..665     +  protein_bind   attL3: mutant version of attL; recombination site for the Gateway® LR reaction LR Clonase™
    668..2050    +  CDS            PIK3R3: P55G_HUMAN - Experimental evidence at protein level: Swiss-Prot protein existence level 1. Binds to activated (phosphorylated) protein-tyrosine kinases through its SH2 domain and regulates their kinase activity. During insulin stimulation, it also binds to IRS-1. From Homo sapiens (Human).
   2058..2153    -  protein_bind   attL3: mutant version of attL; recombination site for the Gateway® LR reaction LR Clonase™
   2172..2190    -  promoter       T7 promoter: promoter for bacteriophage T7 RNA polymerase
   2380..2403    +  promoter       Pc promoter (fragment): intI1 (promoter lies within the coding sequence); class 1 integron promoter
   2579..2635    +  CDS            GmR (fragment): gentamycin acetyltransferase; aacC1; confers resistance to gentamycin
   2642..3433    +  CDS            SmR: aminoglycoside adenylyltransferase (Murphy, 1985); aadA; confers resistance to spectinomycin and streptomycin
   3526..4114    +  rep_origin     ori: high-copy-number ColE1/pMB1/pBR322/pUC origin of replication
