[The description below was written by a language model from this plasmid's Addgene catalogue record and pLannotate feature annotations shown in this document.]
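Description:
pDONR223_PIK3R3_p.P127L is a Gateway entry clone built on the Invitrogen pDONR223 backbone, carrying a mutant human PIK3R3 open reading frame (reference transcript NM_003629). It is part of the Target Accelerator Plasmid Collection, which was assembled for high-throughput functional testing of somatic mutations found in lung cancer. The sequenced plasmid is 4,176 nt and is maintained in E. coli at high copy through a ColE1/pUC-type origin. Selection is with spectinomycin, conferred by the aadA (SmR) aminoglycoside adenylyltransferase gene, which sits downstream of a fragment of the class 1 integron Pc promoter and a remnant of a gentamicin resistance gene.

PIK3R3 encodes the p55-gamma regulatory subunit of PI3-kinase, an SH2-domain protein that binds activated tyrosine kinases and IRS-1. The record lists two substitutions, the named P127L change and an additional D338A. The coding sequence is flanked on both sides by attL recombination sites; the automated annotation labels both as attL3. These sites allow the ORF to be moved by LR Clonase reaction into any compatible destination vector. The clone is "closed", meaning a stop codon immediately follows the insert, so it suits native or N-terminally tagged expression but not C-terminal fusions.

No promoter drives the insert in this vector, so it serves as a shuttle and archive clone, not an expression construct. The rrnB T1 and T2 terminators upstream of the cassette insulate it from read-through transcription. A T7 promoter lies beyond the downstream attL site, facing back toward the insert on the opposite strand. Short lacI and lacZα fragments are backbone remnants, and M13 primer sites flanking the cassette allow sequence verification.
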