Addgene plasmid #82767: pDONR223_PIK3R3_p.P127L
Purpose: Gateway Donor vector containing PIK3R3, part of the Target Accelerator Plasmid Collection.
Depositing lab: Jesse Boehm & Matthew Meyerson & David Root. Depositing organization: Broad Institute. Publication: High-throughput Phenotyping of Lung Cancer Somatic Mutations. Berger AH, Brooks AN, Wu X, Shrestha Y, Chouinard C, Piccioni F, Bagul M, Kamburov A, Imielinski M, Hogstrom L, Zhu C, Yang X, Pantel S, Sakai R, Watson J, Kaplan N, Campbell JD, Singh S, Root DE, Narayan R, Natoli T, Lahr DL, Tirosh I, Tamayo P, Getz G, Wong B, Doench J, Subramanian A, Golub TR, Meyerson M, Boehm JS. Cancer Cell. 2016 Aug 8;30(2):214-28. doi: 10.1016/j.ccell.2016.06.022. Epub 2016 Jul 28. PubMed 27478040.
Backbone
  Vector backbone: pDONR223
  Backbone manufacturer: Invitrogen
  Vector type: Gateway Entry vector
Growth in bacteria
  Bacterial resistance: Spectinomycin, 50 μg/mL
  Growth temperature: 37°C
  Growth strain: DH5alpha
  Copy number: High Copy
Gene/Insert
  Gene/Insert name: PIK3R3 (alt name: NM_003629)
  Species: H. sapiens (human)
  Mutation: P127L; D338A
  Entrez Gene: PIK3R3 (a.k.a. p55, p55-GAMMA, p55PIK)
  Promoter: None
  Cloning method: Gateway Cloning
  Sequencing primers: 5′ M13pUC-fwd; 3′ M13-Rev
Terms and licenses: Academic/Nonprofit Terms; Industry Terms: Not Available to Industry
Depositor comments: CLOSED (stop codon immediately follows insert)
How to cite: pDONR223_PIK3R3_p.P127L was a gift from Jesse Boehm & Matthew Meyerson & David Root (Addgene plasmid # 82767 ; http://n2t.net/addgene:82767 ; RRID:Addgene_82767)
