>Addgene plasmid #82767 | pDONR223_PIK3R3_p.P127L | depositor partial sequence | sequence record 157493 | Insert sequence
ATGTACAATACGGTGTGGAGTATGGACCGCGATGACGCAGACTGGAGGGAGGTGATGATGCCCTATTCGA
CAGAACTGATATTTTATATTGAAATGGATCCTCCAGCTCTTCCACCAAAGCCACCTAAGCCAATGACTTC
AGCAGTTCCAAATGGAATGAAGGACAGTTCTGTTTCTCTTCAGGATGCAGAATGGTACTGGGGGGATATT
TCAAGGGAGGAGGTAAATGACAAATTGCGGGATATGCCAGATGGGACCTTCTTGGTCCGAGATGCCTCAA
CAAAAATGCAGGGAGATTATACTTTGACTTTGCGGAAGGGAGGCAATAATAAGTTAATAAAGATCTATCA
CCGGGATGGTAAATATGGCTTTTCTGATCTTCTGACATTTAATTCCGTGGTGGAGCTCATTAACCACTAT
CACCATGAATCTCTTGCTCAGTACAATCCCAAACTTGATGTGAAGCTGATGTACCCAGTGTCCAGATACC
AACAGGATCAGTTGGTAAAAGAAGATAATATTGATGCAGTAGGTAAAAAACTGCAAGAATACCACTCTCA
GTATCAGGAGAAGAGTAAAGAGTATGATAGGCTGTATGAAGAATATACTAGAACATCCCAGGAAATACAG
ATGAAGAGGACTGCAATAGAAGCTTTTAATGAAACAATTAAAATATTTGAAGAGCAGTGTCACACACAAG
AACAACATAGCAAAGAATATATTGAGCGATTTCGCAGAGAGGGGAATGAAAAGGAGATTGAACGAATTAT
GATGAATTATGATAAATTGAAATCACGTCTGGGTGAGATTCATGATAGCAAAATGCGTCTAGAGCAGGAT
TTGAAGAATCAAGCTTTGGACAACCGAGAAATAGATAAAAAAATGAATAGCATCAAACCTGACCTGATCC
AGCTGCGAAAGATCCGAGATCAACACCTTGTATGGCTCAATCACAAAGGAGTGAGACAGAAACGCCTGAA
TGTCTGGCTGGGAATTAAGAATGAGGATGCTGCTGAGAACTATTTTATCAATGAGGAAGATGAAAACCTG
CCCCATTATGATGAGAAAACCTGGTTTGTTGAGGATATCAATCGAGTACAAGCAGAGGACTTGCTTTATG
GGAAACCTGATGGTGCATTCTTAATTCGTGAGAGTAGCAAGAAAGGATGCTATGCTTGCTCTGTGGTGGC
CGATGGGGAAGTGAAGCACTGTGTGATCTACAGCACTGCTCGGGGCTATGGCTTTGCAGAGCCCTACAAC
CTGTACAGCTCTCTGAAGGAGCTAGTGCTCCATTACCAGCAGACATCCTTGGTTCAGCACAACGACTCCC
TCAACGTCAGGCTTGCCTACCCTGTTCATGCACAGATGCCCTCGCTTTGCAGATAA
